>Addgene plasmid #103129 | pUC19-Q8DTE3 | addgene full sequence | sequence record 201893 | Addgene NGS Result
GCCCGTCAGGGCGCGTCAGCGGGTGTTGGCGGGTGTCGGGGCTGGCTTAACTATGCGGCATCAGAGCAGA
TTGTACTGAGAGTGCACCATATGCGGTGTGAAATACCGCACAGATGCGTAAGGAGAAAATACCGCATCAG
GCGCCATTCGCCATTCAGGCTGCGCAACTGTTGGGAAGGGCGATCGGTGCGGGCCTCTTCGCTATTACGC
CAGCTGGCGAAAGGGGGATGTGCTGCAAGGCGATTAAGTTGGGTAACGCCAGGGTTTTCCCAGTCACGAC
GTTGTAAAACGACGGCCAGTGTGCTGTCTCATCATTTTGGCAAAGAATTCGCGGCCGCCACCATGAAGAA
GCCTTACTCCATCGGCCTGGATATAGGCACTAACTCAGTGGGGTGGGCCGTCGTCACCGACGACTATAAG
GTGCCTGCCAAAAAGATGAAGGTTCTGGGGAATACCGACAAGTCTCATATAGAAAAAAACTTGCTGGGCG
CCCTTCTGTTCGATTCTGGTAATACCGCTGAGGATAGGAGGCTGAAGAGAACCGCTCGCAGGAGATACAC
TCGGAGGAGAAACCGGATCCTTTATCTGCAGGAAATCTTCTCCGAGGAAATGGGTAAAGTAGACGACAGC
TTCTTCCACAGACTGGAAGATTCTTTTTTGGTGACTGAGGACAAGAGGGGCGAACGGCATCCTATTTTTG
GTAATCTGGAAGAAGAGGTGAAGTATCATGAAAACTTCCCGACTATCTACCATCTGCGCCAGTACCTGGC
CGACAATCCCGAAAAAGTAGACCTTCGGCTGGTGTACCTGGCTCTGGCCCATATTATCAAGTTTCGCGGT
CACTTTCTCATCGAAGGGAAATTTGATACACGCAATAACGACGTCCAGCGGCTTTTCCAAGAGTTCCTGG
CCGTCTACGACAACACCTTCGAGAACAGCTCTCTGCAGGAGCAGAATGTTCAGGTGGAAGAAATCCTTAC
CGATAAGATCTCTAAGTCAGCAAAGAAAGACCGGGTTCTGAAACTGTTCCCGAACGAGAAGTCCAACGGT
CGATTTGCAGAATTTCTCAAACTGATCGTGGGAAATCAAGCCGACTTTAAGAAGCACTTTGAACTGGAGG
AAAAAGCTCCACTGCAATTCTCTAAGGATACTTACGAAGAAGAACTTGAAGTGCTGCTCGCCCAGATCGG
AGACAATTATGCCGAGCTCTTCCTCTCAGCCAAAAAGCTGTATGACAGTATTTTGCTTAGCGGGATACTT
ACCGTCACCGACGTCGGCACTAAAGCACCCCTCAGCGCCTCCATGATTCAGCGATATAACGAACACCAGA
TGGATTTGGCACAACTTAAGCAGTTCATCCGGCAGAAGCTCAGTGACAAGTATAATGAGGTTTTCTCCGA
CGTCAGTAAAGATGGGTATGCCGGCTATATTGATGGCAAGACAAATCAGGAAGCCTTCTACAAGTACCTG
AAAGGCTTGTTGAACAAAATTGAGGGCAGCGGGTACTTCTTGGATAAAATAGAAAGGGAGGACTTTCTTA
GAAAACAGCGCACCTTCGATAATGGCTCCATACCACATCAAATCCACCTTCAAGAAATGAGGGCCATCAT
CAGACGACAGGCAGAATTTTACCCGTTTCTCGCTGACAATCAGGACAGGATTGAAAAGCTGCTTACCTTT
CGGATTCCCTACTACGTGGGGCCACTTGCCAGGGGTAAATCCGACTTCGCTTGGCTCAGCCGGAAGTCAG
CCGACAAAATCACCCCTTGGAACTTCGATGAGATCGTGGATAAAGAGTCTTCCGCCGAGGCGTTTATCAA
TCGGATGACAAACTACGACTTGTACCTGCCGAATCAGAAGGTACTGCCCAAGCACTCCCTGCTGTACGAA
AAGTTTACAGTGTATAACGAACTGACCAAGGTTAAGTATAAAACAGAACAAGGTAAAACCGCGTTTTTCG
ACGCCAATATGAAACAGGAGATCTTCGATGGAGTTTTCAAGGTCTACCGGAAAGTAACCAAAGATAAGCT
CATGGATTTCCTGGAGAAGGAGTTCGATGAATTTCGAATCGTTGACCTTACTGGCCTGGACAAAGAAAAC
AAGGTGTTCAACGCTTCTTACGGAACCTACCATGACCTGTGCAAGATCCTCGACAAGGACTTTCTGGACA
ACAGTAAGAATGAGAAGATTCTGGAAGATATTGTGCTCACCCTGACACTGTTCGAAGACCGGGAGATGAT
TCGCAAGCGGCTGGAGAACTACAGTGACCTTCTGACCAAGGAGCAGGTGAAAAAACTCGAAAGAAGGCAC
TATACAGGCTGGGGTAGGCTCTCCGCTGAACTTATCCATGGCATACGGAATAAAGAATCACGCAAAACTA
TCCTGGATTACCTGATAGACGACGGTAATAGCAATCGAAACTTCATGCAGCTCATCAACGACGACGCGCT
CTCTTTCAAGGAGGAAATCGCCAAAGCCCAGGTAATAGGAGAAACCGACAATCTCAATCAGGTCGTATCC
GACATTGCCGGGAGCCCTGCTATCAAAAAAGGAATTCTGCAGAGCCTGAAGATCGTCGACGAACTCGTCA
AGATCATGGGCCACCAGCCCGAAAACATCGTTGTAGAAATGGCCCGCGAAAATCAGTTCACCAACCAGGG
CCGCCGAAATAGTCAACAGAGGCTGAAAGGCCTGACCGATAGTATTAAGGAATTCGGATCACAGATCCTG
AAGGAGCACCCTGTCGAAAATAGCCAGCTGCAGAACGATAGGCTGTTTCTTTATTATCTCCAAAACGGTA
GGGACATGTACACGGGGGAAGAGTTGGACATCGACTATCTCTCACAATATGACATCGACCATATCATCCC
GCAGGCGTTCATCAAGGATAATAGCATCGACAACAGAGTGTTGACCTCTAGCAAGGAGAATCGGGGTAAG
TCCGACGACGTGCCGTCTAAGGATGTTGTGAGGAAGATGAAATCCTACTGGAGTAAATTGCTTTCAGCCA
AGCTTATCACCCAGAGGAAATTCGACAACTTGACCAAAGCCGAAAGGGGAGGCCTGACCGACGACGACAA
AGCAGGGTTCATTAAAAGACAGCTTGTGGAGACGAGACAAATCACCAAACATGTAGCGAGAATACTTGAC
GAACGGTTCAACACCGAGACGGATGAGAATAATAAAAAAATTCGACAGGTCAAGATAGTTACACTCAAGT
CAAACCTGGTTTCCAACTTCAGAAAAGAGTTCGAACTGTATAAGGTCAGGGAGATCAATGATTATCACCA
TGCTCACGACGCCTATCTTAATGCAGTGATCGGCAAAGCCTTGCTGGGAGTCTATCCCCAGCTCGAGCCC
GAGTTTGTGTATGGCGATTACCCTCACTTCCATGGCCACAAGGAGAACAAGGCTACGGCTAAAAAATTTT
TCTACTCCAATATCATGAACTTCTTCAAAAAGGACGATGTCCGCACCGACAAGAACGGCGAAATTATATG
GAAAAAAGATGAGCATATTAGTAATATCAAAAAGGTGCTGAGCTACCCACAAGTAAATATCGTCAAAAAA
GTCGAGGAGCAAACAGGGGGTTTTTCTAAAGAGAGTATTCTGCCTAAAGGAAACTCTGATAAGCTCATCC
CTAGGAAGACAAAAAAGTTCTATTGGGATACAAAGAAGTACGGGGGCTTTGATTCCCCTATTGTGGCTTA
TTCCATTCTGGTTATTGCCGATATCGAGAAGGGCAAGTCCAAGAAGTTGAAGACAGTCAAGGCACTGGTT
GGTGTTACAATAATGGAAAAGATGACCTTTGAGCGAGATCCAGTGGCCTTCCTGGAGCGGAAGGGCTACC
GCAACGTGCAAGAGGAGAATATCATTAAGCTGCCTAAATACAGCCTTTTTAAGTTGGAAAACGGGCGAAA
ACGCCTTTTGGCTTCAGCCCGGGAACTGCAAAAGGGAAATGAGATTGTGCTGCCTAACCACTTGGGAACT
CTGCTGTACCACGCTAAAAATATACATAAGGTCGATGAGCCAAAGCACCTGGATTATGTCGATAAGCACA
AAGACGAGTTCAAGGAGTTGCTCGACGTCGTCTCAAATTTCTCCAAAAAATACACGTTGGCTGAGGGGAA
CCTGGAGAAAATCAAGGAGCTGTACGCGCAGAACAACGGCGAGGACCTGAAAGAACTGGCTTCTAGCTTC
ATAAATCTGCTGACATTTACTGCTATTGGAGCACCAGCAACGTTCAAATTCTTTGATAAAAATATCGACC
GAAAGAGGTACACTTCCACCACCGAAATTCTGAACGCAACCCTCATCCACCAGTCAATCACTGGACTGTA
TGAAACCCGAATCGACCTCAACAAGTTGGGCGGAGACAGCAGGGCTGACCCCAAGAAGAAGAGGAAGGTG
AGGTCCATGGTCATAGCTGTTTCCTGTGTGAAATTGTTATCCGCTCACAATTCCACACAACATACGAGCC
GGAAGCATAAAGTGTAAAGCCTGGGGTGCCTAATGAGTGAGCTAACTCACATTAATTGCGTTGCGCTCAC
TGCCCGCTTTCCAGTCGGGAAACCTGTCGTGCCAGCTGCATTAATGAATCGGCCAACGCGCGGGGAGAGG
CGGTTTGCGTATTGGGCGCTCTTCCGCTTCCTCGCTCACTGACTCGCTGCGCTCGGTCGTTCGGCTGCGT
CTTCCGCTTCCTCGCTCACTGACTCGCTGCGCTCGGTCGTTCGGCTGCGGCGAGCGGTATCAGCTCACTC
AAAGGCGGTAATACGGTTATCCACAGAATCAGGGGATAACGCAGGAAAGAACATGTGAGCAAAAGGCCAG
CAAAAGGCCAGGAACCGTAAAAAGGCCGCGTTGCTGGCGTTTTTCCATAGGCTCCGCCCCCCTGACGAGC
ATCACAAAAATCGACGCTCAAGTCAGAGGTGGCGAAACCCGACAGGACTATAAAGATACCAGGCGTTTCC
CCCTGGAAGCTCCCTCGTGCGCTCTCCTGTTCCGACCCTGCCGCTTACCGGATACCTGTCCGCCTTTCTC
CCTTCGGGAAGCGTGGCGCTTTCTCATAGCTCACGCTGTAGGTATCTCAGTTCGGTGTAGGTCGTTCGCT
CCAAGCTGGGCTGTGTGCACGAACCCCCCGTTCAGCCCGACCGCTGCGCCTTATCCGGTAACTATCGTCT
TGAGTCCAACCCGGTAAGACACGACTTATCGCCACTGGCAGCAGCCACTGGTAACAGGATTAGCAGAGCG
AGGTATGTAGGCGGTGCTACAGAGTTCTTGAAGTGGTGGCCTAACTACGGCTACACTAGAAGAACAGTAT
TTGGTATCTGCGCTCTGCTGAAGCCAGTTACCTTCGGAAAAAGAGTTGGTAGCTCTTGATCCGGCAAACA
AACCACCGCTGGTAGCGGTGGTTTTTTTGTTTGCAAGCAGCAGATTACGCGCAGAAAAAAAGGATCTCAA
GAAGATCCTTTGATCTTTTCTACGGGGTCTGACGCTCAGTGGAACGAAAACTCACGTTAAGGGATTTTGG
TCATGAGATTATCAAAAAGGATCTTCACCTAGATCCTTTTAAATTAAAAATGAAGTTTTAAATCAATCTA
AAGTATATATGAGTAAACTTGGTCTGACAGTTACCAATGCTTAATCAGTGAGGCACCTATCTCAGCGATC
TGTCTATTTCGTTCATCCATAGTTGCCTGACTCCCCGTCGTGTAGATAACTACGATACGGGAGGGCTTAC
CATCTGGCCCCAGTGCTGCAATGATACCGCGAGACCCACGCTCACCGGCTCCAGATTTATCAGCAATAAA
CCAGCCAGCCGGAAGGGCCGAGCGCAGAAGTGGTCCTGCAACTTTATCCGCCTCCATCCAGTCTATTAAT
TGTTGCCGGGAAGCTAGAGTAAGTAGTTCGCCAGTTAATAGTTTGCGCAACGTTGTTGCCATTGCTACAG
GCATCGTGGTGTCACGCTCGTCGTTTGGTATGGCTTCATTCAGCTCCGGTTCCCAACGATCAAGGCGAGT
TACATGATCCCCCATGTTGTGCAAAAAAGCGGTTAGCTCCTTCGGTCCTCCGATCGTTGTCAGAAGTAAG
TTGGCCGCAGTGTTATCACTCATGGTTATGGCAGCACTGCATAATTCTCTTACTGTCATGCCATCCGTAA
GATGCTTTTCTGTGACTGGTGAGTACTCAACCAAGTCATTCTGAGAATAGTGTATGCGGCGACCGAGTTG
CTCTTGCCCGGCGTCAATACGGGATAATACCGCGCCACATAGCAGAACTTTAAAAGTGCTCATCATTGGA
AAACGTTCTTCGGGGCGAAAACTCTCAAGGATCTTACCGCTGTTGAGATCCAGTTCGATGTAACCCACTC
GTGCACCCAACTGATCTTCAGCATCTTTTACTTTCACCAGCGTTTCTGGGTGAGCAAAAACAGGAAGGCA
AAATGCCGCAAAAAAGGGAATAAGGGCGACACGGAAATGTTGAATACTCATACTCTTCCTTTTTCAATAT
TATTGAAGCATTTATCAGGGTTATTGTCTCATGAGCGGATACATATTTGAATGTATTTAGAAAAATAAAC
AAATAGGGGTTCCGCGCACATTTCCCCGAAAAGTGCCACCTGACGTCTAAGAAACCATTATTATCATGAC
ATTAACCTATAAAAATAGGCGTATCACGAGGCCCTTTCGTCTCGCGCGTTTCGGTGATGACGGTGAAAAC
CTCTGACACATGCAGCTCCCGGAGACGGTCACAGCTTGTCTGTAAGCGGATGCCGGGAGCAGACAA
Features (pLannotate 1.2.2; 12 found; start..end, strand, type, name):
     42..141     +  misc_feature   bom (fragment): basis of mobility region from pBR322
    147..301     -  CDS            lacZα (fragment): LacZα fragment of β-galactosidase; lacZ fragment
    343..4377    +  CDS            cas9: CAS9_STRMU - Also known as csn1. Experimental evidence at protein level: Swiss-Prot protein existence level 1. CRISPR (clustered regularly interspaced short palindromic repeat) is an adaptive immune system that provides protection against mobile genetic elements (viruses, transposable elements and conjugative plasmids). CRISPR clusters contain spacers, sequences complementary to antecedent mobile elements, and target invading nucleic acids. CRISPR clusters are transcribed and processed into CRISPR RNA (crRNA). In type II CRISPR systems correct processing of pre-crRNA requires a trans- encoded
   4444..4460    -  protein_bind   lac operator: The lac repressor binds to the lac operator to inhibit transcription in E. coli. This inhibition can be relieved by adding lactose or isopropyl-β-D-thiogalactopyranoside (IPTG). lac repressor encoded by lacI
   4468..4498    -  promoter       lac promoter: promoter for the E. coli lac operon
   4513..4534    -  protein_bind   CAP binding site: CAP binding activates transcription in the presence of cAMP. E. coli catabolite activator protein
   4547..4639    -  CDS            lacI (fragment): lac repressor; lacI; The lac repressor binds to the lac operator to inhibit transcription in E. coli. This inhibition can be relieved by adding lactose or isopropyl-β-D-thiogalactopyranoside (IPTG).
   4641..4689    -  rep_origin     RSF ori (fragment): Plasmids containing the RSF 1030 origin of replication can be propagated in E. coli cells that contain additional plasmids with compatible origins.
   4872..5460    -  rep_origin     ori: high-copy-number ColE1/pMB1/pBR322/pUC origin of replication
   5631..6491    -  CDS            AmpR: β-lactamase; bla; confers resistance to ampicillin, carbenicillin, and related antibiotics
   6492..6596    -  promoter       AmpR promoter: bla
   6691..6726    +  CDS            rop (fragment): Rop protein, which maintains plasmids at low copy number; rop
