[The description below was written by a language model from this plasmid's Addgene catalogue record and pLannotate feature annotations shown in this document.]
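Description:
pUC19-Q8DTE3 is a high-copy E. coli cloning plasmid that stores a synthetic, human codon-optimized Cas9 coding sequence as a template for further work. The backbone is pUC19, propagated through the high-copy ColE1/pUC-type origin and selected with ampicillin via the β-lactamase (AmpR) gene and its own promoter. The short annotated fragments of bom, rop, lacI and an RSF origin are partial matches to backbone sequence, not functional additions.

The insert is a 4,035 bp open reading frame introduced by Gibson assembly into the lacZα region. It is flanked on one side by a remnant of lacZα and on the other by the lac promoter, lac operator and CAP binding site. These lac elements lie on the opposite strand and point toward the insert, so the Cas9 gene is in antisense orientation to them. No mammalian promoter, polyadenylation signal, nuclear localization signal, epitope tag or guide RNA cassette is annotated. The plasmid is therefore a gene source rather than an expression construct, and the ORF would have to be moved into a suitable vector for use in human cells.

The record is inconsistent about the origin of the gene. The catalogue entry describes the insert as Cas9 from Treponema denticola, whereas the automated annotation matches the encoded protein to the Streptococcus mutans Cas9 entry (CAS9_STRMU, also called csn1), the Swiss-Prot entry conventionally associated with the accession Q8DTE3. The feature table thus points to the S. mutans type II ortholog, and the species should be confirmed before use. The associated work concerns high-throughput assembly of multiple cas9 gene variants from sequence-verified oligonucleotides.
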