Addgene plasmid #103129: pUC19-Q8DTE3
Purpose: Cas9 coding gene template with optimized sequence for human codon usage
Depositing lab: Duhee Bang. Depositing organization: Yonsei University. Publication: High-throughput construction of multiple cas9 gene variants via assembly of high-depth tiled and sequence-verified oligonucleotides. Cho N, Seo HN, Ryu T, Kwon E, Huh S, Noh J, Yeom H, Hwang B, Ha H, Lee JH, Kwon S, Bang D. Nucleic Acids Res. 2018 May 18;46(9):e55. doi: 10.1093/nar/gky112. PubMed 29529247.
Backbone
  Vector backbone: pUC19
  Backbone manufacturer: NEB(New England Biolabs)
  Vector type: CRISPR ; Cloning vector
Growth in bacteria
  Bacterial resistance: Ampicillin, 100 μg/mL
  Growth temperature: 37°C
  Growth strain: DH5alpha
  Copy number: High Copy
Gene/Insert
  Gene/Insert name: Q8DTE3(Cas9 coding gene from Treponema denticola (strain ATCC 35405 / CIP 103919 / DSM 14222))
  Insert size (bp): 4035
  Mutation: human codon-optimized
  Cloning method: Gibson Cloning
  Sequencing primers: 5′ gctgcaaggcgattaagttg; 3′ cggctcgtatgttgtgtgg
Terms and licenses: Academic/Nonprofit Terms; Industry Terms: Not Available to Industry
How to cite: pUC19-Q8DTE3 was a gift from Duhee Bang (Addgene plasmid # 103129 ; http://n2t.net/addgene:103129 ; RRID:Addgene_103129)
