>Addgene plasmid #103129 | pUC19-Q8DTE3 | depositor partial sequence | sequence record 195295 | Q8DTE3
ATGAAGAAGCCTTACTCCATCGGCCTGGATATAGGCACTAACTCAGTGGGGTGGGCCGTCGTCACCGACG
ACTATAAGGTGCCTGCCAAAAAGATGAAGGTTCTGGGGAATACCGACAAGTCTCATATAGAAAAAAACTT
GCTGGGCGCCCTTCTGTTCGATTCTGGTAATACCGCTGAGGATAGGAGGCTGAAGAGAACCGCTCGCAGG
AGATACACTCGGAGGAGAAACCGGATCCTTTATCTGCAGGAAATCTTCTCCGAGGAAATGGGTAAAGTAG
ACGACAGCTTCTTCCACAGACTGGAAGATTCTTTTTTGGTGACTGAGGACAAGAGGGGCGAACGGCATCC
TATTTTTGGTAATCTGGAAGAAGAGGTGAAGTATCATGAAAACTTCCCGACTATCTACCATCTGCGCCAG
TACCTGGCCGACAATCCCGAAAAAGTAGACCTTCGGCTGGTGTACCTGGCTCTGGCCCATATTATCAAGT
TTCGCGGTCACTTTCTCATCGAAGGGAAATTTGATACACGCAATAACGACGTCCAGCGGCTTTTCCAAGA
GTTCCTGGCCGTCTACGACAACACCTTCGAGAACAGCTCTCTGCAGGAGCAGAATGTTCAGGTGGAAGAA
ATCCTTACCGATAAGATCTCTAAGTCAGCAAAGAAAGACCGGGTTCTGAAACTGTTCCCGAACGAGAAGT
CCAACGGTCGATTTGCAGAATTTCTCAAACTGATCGTGGGAAATCAAGCCGACTTTAAGAAGCACTTTGA
ACTGGAGGAAAAAGCTCCACTGCAATTCTCTAAGGATACTTACGAAGAAGAACTTGAAGTGCTGCTCGCC
CAGATCGGAGACAATTATGCCGAGCTCTTCCTCTCAGCCAAAAAGCTGTATGACAGTATTTTGCTTAGCG
GGATACTTACCGTCACCGACGTCGGCACTAAAGCACCCCTCAGCGCCTCCATGATTCAGCGATATAACGA
ACACCAGATGGATTTGGCACAACTTAAGCAGTTCATCCGGCAGAAGCTCAGTGACAAGTATAATGAGGTT
TTCTCCGACGTCAGTAAAGATGGGTATGCCGGCTATATTGATGGCAAGACAAATCAGGAAGCCTTCTACA
AGTACCTGAAAGGCTTGTTGAACAAAATTGAGGGCAGCGGGTACTTCTTGGATAAAATAGAAAGGGAGGA
CTTTCTTAGAAAACAGCGCACCTTCGATAATGGCTCCATACCACATCAAATCCACCTTCAAGAAATGAGG
GCCATCATCAGACGACAGGCAGAATTTTACCCGTTTCTCGCTGACAATCAGGACAGGATTGAAAAGCTGC
TTACCTTTCGGATTCCCTACTACGTGGGGCCACTTGCCAGGGGTAAATCCGACTTCGCTTGGCTCAGCCG
GAAGTCAGCCGACAAAATCACCCCTTGGAACTTCGATGAGATCGTGGATAAAGAGTCTTCCGCCGAGGCG
TTTATCAATCGGATGACAAACTACGACTTGTACCTGCCGAATCAGAAGGTACTGCCCAAGCACTCCCTGC
TGTACGAAAAGTTTACAGTGTATAACGAACTGACCAAGGTTAAGTATAAAACAGAACAAGGTAAAACCGC
GTTTTTCGACGCCAATATGAAACAGGAGATCTTCGATGGAGTTTTCAAGGTCTACCGGAAAGTAACCAAA
GATAAGCTCATGGATTTCCTGGAGAAGGAGTTCGATGAATTTCGAATCGTTGACCTTACTGGCCTGGACA
AAGAAAACAAGGTGTTCAACGCTTCTTACGGAACCTACCATGACCTGTGCAAGATCCTCGACAAGGACTT
TCTGGACAACAGTAAGAATGAGAAGATTCTGGAAGATATTGTGCTCACCCTGACACTGTTCGAAGACCGG
GAGATGATTCGCAAGCGGCTGGAGAACTACAGTGACCTTCTGACCAAGGAGCAGGTGAAAAAACTCGAAA
GAAGGCACTATACAGGCTGGGGTAGGCTCTCCGCTGAACTTATCCATGGCATACGGAATAAAGAATCACG
CAAAACTATCCTGGATTACCTGATAGACGACGGTAATAGCAATCGAAACTTCATGCAGCTCATCAACGAC
GACGCGCTCTCTTTCAAGGAGGAAATCGCCAAAGCCCAGGTAATAGGAGAAACCGACAATCTCAATCAGG
TCGTATCCGACATTGCCGGGAGCCCTGCTATCAAAAAAGGAATTCTGCAGAGCCTGAAGATCGTCGACGA
ACTCGTCAAGATCATGGGCCACCAGCCCGAAAACATCGTTGTAGAAATGGCCCGCGAAAATCAGTTCACC
AACCAGGGCCGCCGAAATAGTCAACAGAGGCTGAAAGGCCTGACCGATAGTATTAAGGAATTCGGATCAC
AGATCCTGAAGGAGCACCCTGTCGAAAATAGCCAGCTGCAGAACGATAGGCTGTTTCTTTATTATCTCCA
AAACGGTAGGGACATGTACACGGGGGAAGAGTTGGACATCGACTATCTCTCACAATATGACATCGACCAT
ATCATCCCGCAGGCGTTCATCAAGGATAATAGCATCGACAACAGAGTGTTGACCTCTAGCAAGGAGAATC
GGGGTAAGTCCGACGACGTGCCGTCTAAGGATGTTGTGAGGAAGATGAAATCCTACTGGAGTAAATTGCT
TTCAGCCAAGCTTATCACCCAGAGGAAATTCGACAACTTGACCAAAGCCGAAAGGGGAGGCCTGACCGAC
GACGACAAAGCAGGGTTCATTAAAAGACAGCTTGTGGAGACGAGACAAATCACCAAACATGTAGCGAGAA
TACTTGACGAACGGTTCAACACCGAGACGGATGAGAATAATAAAAAAATTCGACAGGTCAAGATAGTTAC
ACTCAAGTCAAACCTGGTTTCCAACTTCAGAAAAGAGTTCGAACTGTATAAGGTCAGGGAGATCAATGAT
TATCACCATGCTCACGACGCCTATCTTAATGCAGTGATCGGCAAAGCCTTGCTGGGAGTCTATCCCCAGC
TCGAGCCCGAGTTTGTGTATGGCGATTACCCTCACTTCCATGGCCACAAGGAGAACAAGGCTACGGCTAA
AAAATTTTTCTACTCCAATATCATGAACTTCTTCAAAAAGGACGATGTCCGCACCGACAAGAACGGCGAA
ATTATATGGAAAAAAGATGAGCATATTAGTAATATCAAAAAGGTGCTGAGCTACCCACAAGTAAATATCG
TCAAAAAAGTCGAGGAGCAAACAGGGGGTTTTTCTAAAGAGAGTATTCTGCCTAAAGGAAACTCTGATAA
GCTCATCCCTAGGAAGACAAAAAAGTTCTATTGGGATACAAAGAAGTACGGGGGCTTTGATTCCCCTATT
GTGGCTTATTCCATTCTGGTTATTGCCGATATCGAGAAGGGCAAGTCCAAGAAGTTGAAGACAGTCAAGG
CACTGGTTGGTGTTACAATAATGGAAAAGATGACCTTTGAGCGAGATCCAGTGGCCTTCCTGGAGCGGAA
GGGCTACCGCAACGTGCAAGAGGAGAATATCATTAAGCTGCCTAAATACAGCCTTTTTAAGTTGGAAAAC
GGGCGAAAACGCCTTTTGGCTTCAGCCCGGGAACTGCAAAAGGGAAATGAGATTGTGCTGCCTAACCACT
TGGGAACTCTGCTGTACCACGCTAAAAATATACATAAGGTCGATGAGCCAAAGCACCTGGATTATGTCGA
TAAGCACAAAGACGAGTTCAAGGAGTTGCTCGACGTCGTCTCAAATTTCTCCAAAAAATACACGTTGGCT
GAGGGGAACCTGGAGAAAATCAAGGAGCTGTACGCGCAGAACAACGGCGAGGACCTGAAAGAACTGGCTT
CTAGCTTCATAAATCTGCTGACATTTACTGCTATTGGAGCACCAGCAACGTTCAAATTCTTTGATAAAAA
TATCGACCGAAAGAGGTACACTTCCACCACCGAAATTCTGAACGCAACCCTCATCCACCAGTCAATCACT
GGACTGTATGAAACCCGAATCGACCTCAACAAGTTGGGCGGAGAC
